Addgene plasmid #48491: pFUSB4_CTGT
Depositing lab: Stephen Ekker. Depositing organization: Mayo Foundation for Medical Education and Research. Publication: High Efficiency In Vivo Genome Engineering with a Simplified 15-RVD GoldyTALEN Design. Ma AC, Lee HB, Clark KJ, Ekker SC. PLoS One. 2013 May 29;8(5):e65259. doi: 10.1371/journal.pone.0065259. Print 2013. PubMed 23734242.
Backbone
  Vector backbone: pFUS_B4
  Vector type: Mammalian Expression, TALEN
Growth in bacteria
  Bacterial resistance: Spectinomycin, 50 μg/mL
  Growth temperature: 37°C
  Growth strain: Top10
  Copy number: Unknown
Gene/Insert
  Gene/Insert name: RVD sequence: HD NG NN NG
  Species: Synthetic
  Cloning method: Unknown
  Sequencing primers: 5′ ttgatgcctggcagttccct; 3′ cgaaccgaacaggcttatgt
Terms and licenses: Academic/Nonprofit Terms; Industry Terms: Not Available to Industry
Depositor comments: Plasmid was created using Golden Gate cloning.
How to cite: pFUSB4_CTGT was a gift from Stephen Ekker (Addgene plasmid # 48491 ; http://n2t.net/addgene:48491 ; RRID:Addgene_48491)
