[The description below was written by a language model from this plasmid's Addgene catalogue record and pLannotate feature annotations shown in this document.]
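Description:
pFUSB4_CTGT is a pre-assembled TALE repeat array plasmid built in the pFUS_B4 backbone, one of the intermediate array vectors used in Golden Gate TALEN assembly. Although catalogued under mammalian expression and TALEN vector types, the annotated features show only bacterial maintenance elements and no eukaryotic promoter or polyadenylation signal. This fits a cloning intermediate rather than a plasmid that expresses a nuclease itself. At about 2.9 kb, it replicates in E. coli from a high-copy ColE1/pUC-type origin. Selection is with spectinomycin through an aadA (SmR) aminoglycoside adenylyltransferase gene, which sits downstream of a class 1 integron Pc promoter fragment and a short remnant of a gentamicin resistance gene. Small lacZα and lacI fragments and the rrnB T1 and T2 terminators are also annotated. The lacZα remnant is probably left over from a screening cassette that the insert displaced, though the record does not say so.

The payload is a synthetic array of four TALE repeats carrying the repeat-variable diresidues HD, NG, NN and NG. Under the standard TALE code these recognise C, T, G and T, which explains the "CTGT" in the name. The depositor notes that it was made by Golden Gate cloning. The automated annotation does not label the repeats, so the unannotated stretch between the lacZα fragment and the Pc promoter is presumably where they lie. The associated publication describes a simplified 15-RVD GoldyTALEN design for in vivo genome engineering. Within that scheme, ready-made four-repeat modules like this one would be combined with other arrays and a final repeat in a TALEN expression backbone, which shortens the construction of custom nucleases.
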