Features (pLannotate 1.2.2; 8 found; start..end, strand, type, name):
      3..39      -  CDS            lacZα (fragment): LacZα fragment of β-galactosidase; lacZ fragment
    596..619     +  promoter       Pc promoter (fragment): intI1 (promoter lies within the coding sequence); class 1 integron promoter
    795..851     +  CDS            GmR (fragment): gentamycin acetyltransferase; aacC1; confers resistance to gentamycin
    858..1649    +  CDS            SmR: aminoglycoside adenylyltransferase (Murphy, 1985); aadA; confers resistance to spectinomycin and streptomycin
   1742..2330    +  rep_origin     ori: high-copy-number ColE1/pMB1/pBR322/pUC origin of replication
   2513..2605    +  CDS            lacI (fragment): lac repressor; lacI; The lac repressor binds to the lac operator to inhibit transcription in E. coli. This inhibition can be relieved by adding lactose or isopropyl-β-D-thiogalactopyranoside (IPTG).
   2660..2687    -  terminator     rrnB T2 terminator: transcription terminator T2 from the E. coli rrnB gene
   2819..2862    +  terminator     rrnB T1 terminator: Escherichia coli rrnB; transcription terminator T1 from the E. coli rrnB gene
>Addgene plasmid #48491 | pFUSB4_CTGT | depositor full sequence | sequence record 70191 | Full Sequence
ATGTTTTCCCAGTCACGACGTTGTAAAACGACGGCCAGTCTTAAGCGTCTCATGGCCTGACCCCGGACCA
AGTGGTGGCCTATCGCCAGCCACGATGGCGGCAAGCAAGCGCTCGAAACGGTGCAGCGGCTGTTGCCGGT
GCTGTGCCAGGACCATGGCCTGACCCCGGACCAAGTGGTGGCTATCGCCAGCAACGGTGGCGGCAAGCAA
GCGCTCGAAACGGTGCAGCGGCTGTTGCCGGTGCTGTGCCAGGACCATGGCCTGACCCCGGACCAAGTGG
TGGCTATCGCCAGCAACAATGGCGGCAAGCAAGCGCTCGAAACGGTGCAGCGGCTGTTGCCGGTGCTGTG
CCAGGACCATGGCCTGACCCCGGACCAAGTGGTGGCTATCGCCAGCAACGGTGGCGGCAAGCAAGCGCTC
GAAACGGTGCAGCGGCTGTTGCCGGTGCTGTGCCAGGACCATGGCCTGACCCCGGACCAAGTGGTGGCTA
TCGAGACGTCTAGACCAGCCAGGACAGAAATGCCTCGACTTCGCTGCTACCCAAGGTTGCCGGGTGACGC
ACACCGTGGAAACGGATGAAGGCACGAACCCAGTGGACATAAGCCTGTTCGGTTCGTAAGCTGTAATGCA
AGTAGCGTATGCGCTCACGCAACTGGTCCAGAACCTTGACCGAACGCAGCGGTGGTAACGGCGCAGTGGC
GGTTTTCATGGCTTGTTATGACTGTTTTTTTGGGGTACAGTCTATGCCTCGGGCATCCAAGCAGCAAGCG
CGTTACGCCGTGGGTCGATGTTTGATGTTATGGAGCAGCAACGATGTTACGCAGCAGGGCAGTCGCCCTA
AAACAAAGTTAAACATTATGAGGGAAGCGGTGATCGCCGAAGTATCGACTCAACTATCAGAGGTAGTTGG
CGTCATCGAGCGCCATCTCGAACCGACGTTGCTGGCCGTACATTTGTACGGCTCCGCAGTGGATGGCGGC
CTGAAGCCACACAGTGATATTGATTTGCTGGTTACGGTGACCGTAAGGCTTGATGAAACAACGCGGCGAG
CTTTGATCAACGACCTTTTGGAAACTTCGGCTTCCCCTGGAGAGAGCGAGATTCTCCGCGCTGTAGAAGT
CACCATTGTTGTGCACGACGACATCATTCCGTGGCGTTATCCAGCTAAGCGCGAACTGCAATTTGGAGAA
TGGCAGCGCAATGACATTCTTGCAGGTATCTTCGAGCCAGCCACGATCGACATTGATCTGGCTATCTTGC
TGACAAAAGCAAGAGAACATAGCGTTGCCTTGGTAGGTCCAGCGGCGGAGGAACTCTTTGATCCGGTTCC
TGAACAGGATCTATTTGAGGCGCTAAATGAAACCTTAACGCTATGGAACTCGCCGCCCGACTGGGCTGGC
GATGAGCGAAATGTAGTGCTTACGTTGTCCCGCATTTGGTACAGCGCAGTAACCGGCAAAATCGCGCCGA
AGGATGTCGCTGCCGACTGGGCAATGGAGCGCCTGCCGGCCCAGTATCAGCCCGTCATACTTGAAGCTAG
ACAGGCTTATCTTGGACAAGAAGAAGATCGCTTGGCCTCGCGCGCAGATCAGTTGGAAGAATTTGTCCAC
TACGTGAAAGGCGAGATCACCAAGGTAGTCGGCAAATAACCCTCGAGCCACCCATGACCAAAATCCCTTA
ACGTGAGTTACGCGTCGTTCCACTGAGCGTCAGACCCCGTAGAAAAGATCAAAGGATCTTCTTGAGATCC
TTTTTTTCTGCGCGTAATCTGCTGCTTGCAAACAAAAAAACCACCGCTACCAGCGGTGGTTTGTTTGCCG
GATCAAGAGCTACCAACTCTTTTTCCGAAGGTAACTGGCTTCAGCAGAGCGCAGATACCAAATACTGTCC
TTCTAGTGTAGCCGTAGTTAGGCCACCACTTCAAGAACTCTGTAGCACCGCCTACATACCTCGCTCTGCT
AATCCTGTTACCAGTGGCTGCTGCCAGTGGCGATAAGTCGTGTCTTACCGGGTTGGACTCAAGACGATAG
TTACCGGATAAGGCGCAGCGGTCGGGCTGAACGGGGGGTTCGTGCACACAGCCCAGCTTGGAGCGAACGA
CCTACACCGAACTGAGATACCTACAGCGTGAGCATTGAGAAAGCGCCACGCTTCCCGAAGGGAGAAAGGC
GGACAGGTATCCGGTAAGCGGCAGGGTCGGAACAGGAGAGCGCACGAGGGAGCTTCCAGGGGGAAACGCC
TGGTATCTTTATAGTCCTGTCGGGTTTCGCCACCTCTGACTTGAGCGTCGATTTTTGTGATGCTCGTCAG
GGGGGCGGAGCCTATGGAAAAACGCCAGCAACGCGGCCTTTTTACGGTTCCTGGCCTTTTGCTGGCCTTT
TGCTCACATGTTCTTTCCTGCGTTATCCCCTGATTCTGTGGATAACCGTATTACCGCCTTTGAGTGAGCT
GATACCGCTCGCCGCAGCCGAACGACCGAGCGCAGCGAGTCAGTGAGCGAGGAAGCGGAAGAGCGCCCAA
TACGCAAACCGCCTCTCCCCGCGCGTTGGCCGATTCATTAATGCAGCTGGCACGACAGGTTTCCCGACTG
GAAAGCGGGCAGTGAGCGCAACGCAATTAATACGCGTACCGCTAGCCAGGAAGAGTTTGTAGAAACGCAA
AAAGGCCATCCGTCAGGATGGCCTTCTGCTTAGTTTGATGCCTGGCAGTTTATGGCGGGCGTCCTGCCCG
CCACCCTCCGGGCCGTTGCTTCACAACGTTCAAATCCGCTCCCGGCGGATTTGTCCTACTCAGGAGAGCG
TTCACCGACAAACAACAGATAAAACGAAAGGCCCAGTCTTCCGACTGAGCCTTTCGTTTTATTTGATGCC
TGGCAGTTCCCTACTCTCGCGTTAACGCTAGCATGG
