>Addgene plasmid #48491 | pFUSB4_CTGT | addgene partial sequence | sequence record 70903 | pCR8_F1 5'-ttgatgcctggcagttccct-3'
TCACGACGTTGTAAAACGACGGCCAGTCTTAAGCGTCTCATGGCCTGACCCCGGACCAAGTGGTGGCTAT
CGCCAGCCACGATGGCGGCAAGCAAGCGCTCGAAACGGTGCAGCGGCTGTTGCCGGTGCTGTGCCAGGAC
CATGGCCTGACCCCGGACCAAGTGGTGGCTATCGCCAGCAACGGTGGCGGCAAGCAAGCGCTCGAAACGG
TGCAGCGGCTGTTGCCGGTGCTGTGCCAGGACCATGGCCTGACCCCGGACCAAGTGGTGGCTATCGCCAG
CAACAATGGCGGCAAGCAAGCGCTCGAAACGGTGCAGCGGCTGTTGCCGGTGCTGTGCCAGGACCATGGC
CTGACCCCGGACCAAGTGGTGGCTATCGCCAGCAACGGTGGCGGCAAGCAAGCGCTCGAAACGGTGCAGC
GGCTGTTGCCGGTGCTGTGCCAGGACCATGGCCTGACCCCGGACCAAGTGGTGGCTATCGAGACGTCTAG
ACCAGCCAGGACAGAAATGCCTCGACTTCGCTGCTACCCAAGGTTGCCGGGTGACGCACACCGTGGAAAC
GGATGAAGGCACGAACCCAGTGGACATAAGCCTGTTCGGTTCGTAAGCTGTAATGCAAGTAGCGTATGCG
CTCACGCAACTGGTCCAGAACCTTGACCGAACGCAGCGGTGGTAACGGCGCAGTGGCGGTTTTCATGGCT
TGTTATGACTGTTTTTTTGGGGTACAGTCTATGCCTCGGGCATCCAAGCAGCAAGCGCGTTACGCCGTGG
GTCGATGTTTGATGTTATGGAGCAGCAACGATGTTACGCAGCAGGGCAGTCGCCCTAAAACAAAGTTAAA
CATTATGAGGGAAGCGGTGATCGCCGAAGTATCGACTCAACTATCAGAGGTAGTTGGCGTCATCGAGCGC
CATCTCGAACCGACGTTGCTGGCCGTACATTTGTACGGCTCCGCAG
